>Addgene plasmid #207224 | pFUW-TetO-PML | addgene full sequence | sequence record 414887 | Addgene NGS Result
TAACGCGAATTAATTCTGTGGAATGTGTGTCAGTTAGGGTGTGGAAAGTCCCCAGGCTCCCCAGCAGGCA
GAAGTATGCAAAGCATGCATCTCAATTAGTCAGCAACCAGGTGTGGAAAGTCCCCAGGCTCCCCAGCAGG
CAGAAGTATGCAAAGCATGCATCTCAATTAGTCAGCAACCATAGTCCCGCCCCTAACTCCGCCCATCCCG
CCCCTAACTCCGCCCAGTTCCGCCCATTCTCCGCCCCATGGCTGACTAATTTTTTTTATTTATGCAGAGG
CCGAGGCCGCCTCTGCCTCTGAGCTATTCCAGAAGTAGTGAGGAGGCTTTTTTGGAGGCCTAGGCTTTTG
CAAAAAGCTCCCGGGAGCTTGTATATCCATTTTCGGATCTGATCAGCACGTGTTGACAATTAATCATCGG
CATAGTATATCGGCATAGTATAATACGACAAGGTGAGGAACTAAACCATGGCCAAGTTGACCAGTGCCGT
TCCGGTGCTCACCGCGCGCGACGTCGCCGGAGCGGTCGAGTTCTGGACCGACCGGCTCGGGTTCTCCCGG
GACTTCGTGGAGGACGACTTCGCCGGTGTGGTCCGGGACGACGTGACCCTGTTCATCAGCGCGGTCCAGG
ACCAGGTGGTGCCGGACAACACCCTGGCCTGGGTGTGGGTGCGCGGCCTGGACGAGCTGTACGCCGAGTG
GTCGGAGGTCGTGTCCACGAACTTCCGGGACGCCTCCGGGCCGGCCATGACCGAGATCGGCGAGCAGCCG
TGGGGGCGGGAGTTCGCCCTGCGCGACCCGGCCGGCAACTGCGTGCACTTCGTGGCCGAGGAGCAGGACT
GACACGTGCTACGAGATTTCGATTCCACCGCCGCCTTCTATGAAAGGTTGGGCTTCGGAATCGTTTTCCG
GGACGCCGGCTGGATGATCCTCCAGCGCGGGGATCTCATGCTGGAGTTCTTCGCCCACCCCAACTTGTTT
ATTGCAGCTTATAATGGTTACAAATAAAGCAATAGCATCACAAATTTCACAAATAAAGCATTTTTTTCAC
TGCATTCTAGTTGTGGTTTGTCCAAACTCATCAATGTATCTTATCATGTCTGTATACCGTCGACCTCTAG
CTAGAGCTTGGCGTAATCATGGTCATAGCTGTTTCCTGTGTGAAATTGTTATCCGCTCACAATTCCACAC
AACATACGAGCCGGAAGCATAAAGTGTAAAGCCTGGGGTGCCTAATGAGTGAGCTAACTCACATTAATTG
CGTTGCGCTCACTGCCCGCTTTCCAGTCGGGAAACCTGTCGTGCCAGCTGCATTAATGAATCGGCCAACG
CGCGGGGAGAGGCGGTTTGCGTATTGGGCGCTCTTCCGCTTCCTCGCTCACTGACTCGCTGCGCTCGGTC
GTTCGGCTGCGGCGAGCGGTATCAGCTCACTCAAAGGCGGTAATACGGTTATCCACAGAATCAGGGGATA
ACGCAGGAAAGAACATGTGAGCAAAAGGCCAGCAAAAGGCCAGGAACCGTAAAAAGGCCGCGTTGCTGGC
GTTTTTCCATAGGCTCCGCCCCCCTGACGAGCATCACAAAAATCGACGCTCAAGTCAGAGGTGGCGAAAC
CCGACAGGACTATAAAGATACCAGGCGTTTCCCCCTGGAAGCTCCCTCGTGCGCTCTCCTGTTCCGACCC
TGCCGCTTACCGGATACCTGTCCGCCTTTCTCCCTTCGGGAAGCGTGGCGCTTTCTCATAGCTCACGCTG
TAGGTATCTCAGTTCGGTGTAGGTCGTTCGCTCCAAGCTGGGCTGTGTGCACGAACCCCCCGTTCAGCCC
GACCGCTGCGCCTTATCCGGTAACTATCGTCTTGAGTCCAACCCGGTAAGACACGACTTATCGCCACTGG
CAGCAGCCACTGGTAACAGGATTAGCAGAGCGAGGTATGTAGGCGGTGCTACAGAGTTCTTGAAGTGGTG
GCCTAACTACGGCTACACTAGAAGAACAGTATTTGGTATCTGCGCTCTGCTGAAGCCAGTTACCTTCGGA
AAAAGAGTTGGTAGCTCTTGATCCGGCAAACAAACCACCGCTGGTAGCGGTGGTTTTTTTGTTTGCAAGC
AGCAGATTACGCGCAGAAAAAAAGGATCTCAAGAAGATCCTTTGATCTTTTCTACGGGGTCTGACGCTCA
GTGGAACGAAAACTCACGTTAAGGGATTTTGGTCATGAGATTATCAAAAAGGATCTTCACCTAGATCCTT
TTAAATTAAAAATGAAGTTTTAAATCAATCTAAAGTATATATGAGTAAACTTGGTCTGACAGTTACCAAT
GCTTAATCAGTGAGGCACCTATCTCAGCGATCTGTCTATTTCGTTCATCCATAGTTGCCTGACTCCCCGT
CGTGTAGATAACTACGATACGGGAGGGCTTACCATCTGGCCCCAGTGCTGCAATGATACCGCGAGACCCA
CGCTCACCGGCTCCAGATTTATCAGCAATAAACCAGCCAGCCGGAAGGGCCGAGCGCAGAAGTGGTCCTG
CAACTTTATCCGCCTCCATCCAGTCTATTAATTGTTGCCGGGAAGCTAGAGTAAGTAGTTCGCCAGTTAA
TAGTTTGCGCAACGTTGTTGCCATTGCTACAGGCATCGTGGTGTCACGCTCGTCGTTTGGTATGGCTTCA
TTCAGCTCCGGTTCCCAACGATCAAGGCGAGTTACATGATCCCCCATGTTGTGCAAAAAAGCGGTTAGCT
CCTTCGGTCCTCCGATCGTTGTCAGAAGTAAGTTGGCCGCAGTGTTATCACTCATGGTTATGGCAGCACT
GCATAATTCTCTTACTGTCATGCCATCCGTAAGATGCTTTTCTGTGACTGGTGAGTACTCAACCAAGTCA
TTCTGAGAATAGTGTATGCGGCGACCGAGTTGCTCTTGCCCGGCGTCAATACGGGATAATACCGCGCCAC
ATAGCAGAACTTTAAAAGTGCTCATCATTGGAAAACGTTCTTCGGGGCGAAAACTCTCAAGGATCTTACC
GCTGTTGAGATCCAGTTCGATGTAACCCACTCGTGCACCCAACTGATCTTCAGCATCTTTTACTTTCACC
AGCGTTTCTGGGTGAGCAAAAACAGGAAGGCAAAATGCCGCAAAAAAGGGAATAAGGGCGACACGGAAAT
GTTGAATACTCATACTCTTCCTTTTTCAATATTATTGAAGCATTTATCAGGGTTATTGTCTCATGAGCGG
ATACATATTTGAATGTATTTAGAAAAATAAACAAATAGGGGTTCCGCGCACATTTCCCCGAAAAGTGCCA
CCTGACGTCGACGGATCGGGAGATCTCCCGATCCCCTATGGTGCACTCTCAGTACAATCTGCTCTGATGC
CGCATAGTTAAGCCAGTATCTGCTCCCTGCTTGTGTGTTGGAGGTCGCTGAGTAGTGCGCGAGCAAAATT
TAAGCTACAACAAGGCAAGGCTTGACCGACAATTGCATGAAGAATCTGCTTAGGGTTAGGCGTTTTGCGC
TGCTTCGCGATGTACGGGCCAGATATACGCGTTGACATTGATTATTGACTAGTTATTAATAGTAATCAAT
TACGGGGTCATTAGTTCATAGCCCATATATGGAGTTCCGCGTTACATAACTTACGGTAAATGGCCCGCCT
GGCTGACCGCCCAACGACCCCCGCCCATTGACGTCAATAATGACGTATGTTCCCATAGTAACGCCAATAG
GGACTTTCCATTGACGTCAATGGGTGGAGTATTTACGGTAAACTGCCCACTTGGCAGTACATCAAGTGTA
TCATATGCCAAGTACGCCCCCTATTGACGTCAATGACGGTAAATGGCCCGCCTGGCATTATGCCCAGTAC
ATGACCTTATGGGACTTTCCTACTTGGCAGTACATCTACGTATTAGTCATCGCTATTACCATGGTGATGC
GGTTTTGGCAGTACATCAATGGGCGTGGATAGCGGTTTGACTCACGGGGATTTCCAAGTCTCCACCCCAT
TGACGTCAATGGGAGTTTGTTTTGGCACCAAAATCAACGGGACTTTCCAAAATGTCGTAACAACTCCGCC
CCATTGACGCAAATGGGCGGTAGGCGTGTACGGTGGGAGGTCTATATAAGCAGCGCGTTTTGCCTGTACT
GGGTCTCTCTGGTTAGACCAGATCTGAGCCTGGGAGCTCTCTGGCTAACTAGGGAACCCACTGCTTAAGC
CTCAATAAAGCTTGCCTTGAGTGCTTCAAGTAGTGTGTGCCCGTCTGTTGTGTGACTCTGGTAACTAGAG
ATCCCTCAGACCCTTTTAGTCAGTGTGGAAAATCTCTAGCAGTGGCGCCCGAACAGGGACTTGAAAGCGA
AAGGGAAACCAGAGGAGCTCTCTCGACGCAGGACTCGGCTTGCTGAAGCGCGCACGGCAAGAGGCGAGGG
GCGGCGACTGGTGAGTACGCCAAAAATTTTGACTAGCGGAGGCTAGAAGGAGAGAGATGGGTGCGAGAGC
GTCAGTATTAAGCGGGGGAGAATTAGATCGCGATGGGAAAAAATTCGGTTAAGGCCAGGGGGAAAGAAAA
AATATAAATTAAAACATATAGTATGGGCAAGCAGGGAGCTAGAACGATTCGCAGTTAATCCTGGCCTGTT
AGAAACATCAGAAGGCTGTAGACAAATACTGGGACAGCTACAACCATCCCTTCAGACAGGATCAGAAGAA
CTTAGATCATTATATAATACAGTAGCAACCCTCTATTGTGTGCATCAAAGGATAGAGATAAAAGACACCA
AGGAAGCTTTAGACAAGATAGAGGAAGAGCAAAACAAAAGTAAGACCACCGCACAGCAAGCGGCCGCTGA
TCTTCAGACCTGGAGGAGGAGATATGAGGGACAATTGGAGAAGTGAATTATATAAATATAAAGTAGTAAA
AATTGAACCATTAGGAGTAGCACCCACCAAGGCAAAGAGAAGAGTGGTGCAGAGAGAAAAAAGAGCAGTG
GGAATAGGAGCTTTGTTCCTTGGGTTCTTGGGAGCAGCAGGAAGCACTATGGGCGCAGCGTCAATGACGC
TGACGGTACAGGCCAGACAATTATTGTCTGGTATAGTGCAGCAGCAGAACAATTTGCTGAGGGCTATTGA
GGCGCAACAGCATCTGTTGCAACTCACAGTCTGGGGCATCAAGCAGCTCCAGGCAAGAATCCTGGCTGTG
GAAAGATACCTAAAGGATCAACAGCTCCTGGGGATTTGGGGTTGCTCTGGAAAACTCATTTGCACCACTG
CTGTGCCTTGGAATGCTAGTTGGAGTAATAAATCTCTGGAACAGATTTGGAATCACACGACCTGGATGGA
GTGGGACAGAGAAATTAACAATTACACAAGCTTAATACACTCCTTAATTGAAGAATCGCAAAACCAGCAA
GAAAAGAATGAACAAGAATTATTGGAATTAGATAAATGGGCAAGTTTGTGGAATTGGTTTAACATAACAA
ATTGGCTGTGGTATATAAAATTATTCATAATGATAGTAGGAGGCTTGGTAGGTTTAAGAATAGTTTTTGC
TGTACTTTCTATAGTGAATAGAGTTAGGCAGGGATATTCACCATTATCGTTTCAGACCCACCTCCCAACC
CCGAGGGGACCCGACAGGCCCGAAGGAATAGAAGAAGAAGGTGGAGAGAGAGACAGAGACAGATCCATTC
GATTAGTGAACGGATCGGCACTGCGTGCGCCAATTCTGCAGACAAATGGCAGTATTCATCCACAATTTTA
AAAGAAAAGGGGGGATTGGGGGGTACAGTGCAGGGGAAAGAATAGTAGACATAATAGCAACAGACATACA
AACTAAAGAATTACAAAAACAAATTACAAAAATTCAAAATTTTCGGGTTTATTACAGGGACAGCAGAGAT
CCAGTTTGGTTAGATCTCGAGTTTACCACTCCCTATCAGTGATAGAGAAAAGTGAAAGTCGAGTTTACCA
CTCCCTATCAGTGATAGAGAAAAGTGAAAGTCGAGTTTACCACTCCCTATCAGTGATAGAGAAAAGTGAA
AGTCGAGTTTACCACTCCCTATCAGTGATAGAGAAAAGTGAAAGTCGAGTTTACCACTCCCTATCAGTGA
TAGAGAAAAGTGAAAGTCGAGTTTACCACTCCCTATCAGTGATAGAGAAAAGTGAAAGTCGAGTTTACCA
CTCCCTATCAGTGATAGAGAAAAGTGAAAGTCGAGCTCGGTACCCGGGTCGAGGTAGGCGTGTACGGTGG
GAGGCCTATATAAGCAGAGCTCGTTTAGTGAACCGTCAGATCGCCTGGAGACGCCATCCACGCTGTTTTG
ACCTCCATAGAAGACACCGGGACCGATCCAGCCTCCGCGGCCCCGAATTCACCGGTTCTAGAATGGAGCC
TGCACCCGCCCGATCTCCGAGGCCCCAGCAGGACCCCGCCCGGCCCCAGGAGCCCACCATGCCTCCCCCC
GAGACCCCCTCTGAAGGCCGCCAGCCCAGCCCCAGCCCCAGCCCTACAGAGCGAGCCCCCGCTTCGGAGG
AGGAGTTCCAGTTTCTGCGCTGCCAGCAATGCCAGGCGGAAGCCAAGTGCCCGAAGCTGCTGCCTTGTCT
GCACACGCTGTGCTCAGGATGCCTGGAGGCGTCGGGCATGCAGTGCCCCATCTGCCAGGCGCCCTGGCCC
CTAGGTGCAGACACACCCGCCCTGGATAACGTCTTTTTCGAGAGTCTGCAGCGGCGCCTGTCGGTGTACC
GGCAGATTGTGGATGCGCAGGCTGTGTGCACCCGCTGCAAAGAGTCGGCCGACTTCTGGTGCTTTGAGTG
CGAGCAGCTCCTCTGCGCCAAGTGCTTCGAGGCACACCAGTGGTTCCTCAAGCACGAGGCCCGGCCCCTA
GCAGAGCTGCGCAACCAGTCGGTGCGTGAGTTCCTGGACGGCACCCGCAAGACCAACAACATCTTCTGCT
CCAACCCCAACCACCGCACCCCTACGCTGACCAGCATCTACTGCCGAGGATGTTCCAAGCCGCTGTGCTG
CTCGTGCGCGCTCCTTGACAGCAGCCACAGTGATCTCAAGTGCGACATCAGCGCAGAGATCCAGCAGCGA
CAGGAGGAGCTGGACGCCATGACGCAGGCGCTGCAGGAGCAGGATAGTGCCTTTGGCGCGGTTCACGCGC
AGATGCACGCGGCTGTCGGCCAGCTGGGCCGCGCGCGTGCCGAGACCGAGGAGCTGATCCGCGAGCGCGT
GCGCCAGGTGGTAGCTCACGTGCGGGCTCAGGAGCGCGAGCTGCTGGAGGCTGTGGACGCGCGGTACCAG
CGCGACTACGAGGAGATGGCCAGTCGGCTGGGCCGCCTGGATGCTGTGCTGCAGCGCATCCGCACGGGCA
GCGCGCTGGTGCAGAGGATGAAGTGCTACGCCTCGGACCAGGAGGTGCTGGACATGCACGGTTTCCTGCG
CCAGGCGCTCTGCCGCCTGCGCCAGGAGGAGCCCCAGAGCCTGCAAGCTGCCGTGCGCACCGATGGCTTC
GACGAGTTCAAGGTGCGCCTGCAGGACCTCAGCTCTTGCATCACCCAGGGGAAAGATGCAGCTGTATCCA
AGAAAGCCAGCCCAGAGGCTGCCAGCACTCCCAGGGACCCTATTGACGTTGACCTGGATGTCTCCAATAC
AACGACAGCCCAGAAGAGGAAGTGCAGCCAGACCCAGTGCCCCAGGAAGGTCATCAAGATGGAGTCTGAG
GAGGGGAAGGAGGCAAGGTTGGCTCGGAGCTCCCCGGAGCAGCCCAGGCCCAGCACCTCCAAGGCAGTCT
CACCACCCCACCTGGATGGACCGCCTAGCCCCAGGAGCCCCGTCATAGGAAGTGAGGTCTTCCTGCCCAA
CAGCAACCACGTGGCCAGTGGCGCCGGGGAGGCAGAGGAACGCGTTGTGGTGATCAGCAGCTCGGAAGAC
TCAGATGCCGAAAACTCGTGCATGGAGCCCATGGAGACCGCCGAGCCACAGTCCTCGCCAGCCCACTCCT
CGCCAGCCCACTCCTCGCCAGCCCACTCCTCGCCAGTCCAGTCTCTGCTGAGAGCACAAGGAGCCTCCAG
CCTGCCCTGTGGCACATACCACCCCCCAGCTTGGCCTCCCCACCAGCCCGCTGAGCAGGCTGCCACCCCC
GATGCTGAGCCTCCCAGCAGAGCTGATTCGAAGATATCAAGCTTATCGATAATCAACCTCTGGATTACAA
AATTTGTGAAAGATTGACTGGTATTCTTAACTATGTTGCTCCTTTTACGCTATGTGGATACGCTGCTTTA
ATGCCTTTGTATCATGCTATTGCTTCCCGTATGGCTTTCATTTTCTCCTCCTTGTATAAATCCTGGTTGC
TGTCTCTTTATGAGGAGTTGTGGCCCGTTGTCAGGCAACGTGGCGTGGTGTGCACTGTGTTTGCTGACGC
AACCCCCACTGGTTGGGGCATTGCCACCACCTGTCAGCTCCTTTCCGGGACTTTCGCTTTCCCCCTCCCT
ATTGCCACGGCGGAACTCATCGCCGCCTGCCTTGCCCGCTGCTGGACAGGGGCTCGGCTGTTGGGCACTG
ACAATTCCGTGGTGTTGTCGGGGAAATCATCGTCCTTTCCTTGGCTGCTCGCCTGTGTTGCCACCTGGAT
TCTGCGCGGGACGTCCTTCTGCTACGTCCCTTCGGCCCTCAATCCAGCGGACCTTCCTTCCCGCGGCCTG
CTGCCGGCTCTGCGGCCTCTTCCGCGTCTTCGCCTTCGCCCTCAGACGAGTCGGATCTCCCTTTGGGCCG
CCTCCCCGCATCGATACCGTCGACCTCGAGACCTAGAAAAACATGGAGCAATCACAAGTAGCAATACAGC
AGCTACCAATGCTGATTGTGCCTGGCTAGAAGCACAAGAGGAGGAGGAGGTGGGTTTTCCAGTCACACCT
CAGGTACCTTTAAGACCAATGACTTACAAGGCAGCTGTAGATCTTAGCCACTTTTTAAAAGAAAAGGGGG
GACTGGAAGGGCTAATTCACTCCCAACGAAGACAAGATATCCTTGATCTGTGGATCTACCACACACAAGG
CTACTTCCCTGATTGGCAGAACTACACACCAGGGCCAGGGATCAGATATCCACTGACCTTTGGATGGTGC
TACAAGCTAGTACCAGTTGAGCAAGAGAAGGTAGAAGAAGCCAATGAAGGAGAGAACACCCGCTTGTTAC
ACCCTGTGAGCCTGCATGGGATGGATGACCCGGAGAGAGAAGTATTAGAGTGGAGGTTTGACAGCCGCCT
AGCATTTCATCACATGGCCCGAGAGCTGCATCCGGACTGTACTGGGTCTCTCTGGTTAGACCAGATCTGA
GCCTGGGAGCTCTCTGGCTAACTAGGGAACCCACTGCTTAAGCCTCAATAAAGCTTGCCTTGAGTGCTTC
AAGTAGTGTGTGCCCGTCTGTTGTGTGACTCTGGTAACTAGAGATCCCTCAGACCCTTTTAGTCAGTGTG
GAAAATCTCTAGCAGGGCCCGTTTAAACCCGCTGATCAGCCTCGACTGTGCCTTCTAGTTGCCAGCCATC
TGTTGTTTGCCCCTCCCCCGTGCCTTCCTTGACCCTGGAAGGTGCCACTCCCACTGTCCTTTCCTAATAA
AATGAGGAAATTGCATCGCATTGTCTGAGTAGGTGTCATTCTATTCTGGGGGGTGGGGTGGGGCAGGACA
GCAAGGGGGAGGATTGGGAAGACAATAGCAGGCATGCTGGGGATGCGGTGGGCTCTATGGCTTCTGAGGC
GGAAAGAACCAGCTGGGGCTCTAGGGGGTATCCCC
[124 nt withheld, positions 9766-9889]
C
[91 nt withheld, positions 9891-9981]
A
[49 nt withheld, positions 9983-10031]
CCTTTGACGTTGGAGTCCACGTTCTTT
[37 nt withheld, positions 10059-10095]
ACCCTATCTCGGTCTATTCTTTTGATTTATAAGGGATTTTGCCGATTTCGGCCTATTGGTTAAAAAATGA
GCTGATTTAACAAAAATT
Features (pLannotate 1.2.2; 32 found; start..end, strand, type, name):
     25..354     +  promoter       SV40 promoter: SV40 enhancer and early promoter
    402..449     +  promoter       EM7 promoter: synthetic bacterial promoter&nbsp
    468..842     +  CDS            BleoR: antibiotic-binding protein; Sh ble from Streptoalloteichus hindustanus; confers resistance to bleomycin, phleomycin, and Zeocin™
    852..977     +  CDS            ble (fragment): BLE_KLEPN - Experimental evidence at protein level: Swiss-Prot protein existence level 1. Binding protein with a strong affinity to the bleomycin family of antibiotics. Binds to CL990; an antimitotic-antibiotic compound. From Klebsiella pneumoniae.
    972..1093    +  polyA_signal   SV40 poly(A) signal: SV40 polyadenylation signal
   1166..1182    -  protein_bind   lac operator: The lac repressor binds to the lac operator to inhibit transcription in E. coli. This inhibition can be relieved by adding lactose or isopropyl-β-D-thiogalactopyranoside (IPTG). lac repressor encoded by lacI
   1190..1220    -  promoter       lac promoter: promoter for the E. coli lac operon
   1235..1256    -  protein_bind   CAP binding site: CAP binding activates transcription in the presence of cAMP. E. coli catabolite activator protein
   1269..1361    -  CDS            lacI (fragment): lac repressor; lacI; The lac repressor binds to the lac operator to inhibit transcription in E. coli. This inhibition can be relieved by adding lactose or isopropyl-β-D-thiogalactopyranoside (IPTG).
   1544..2132    -  rep_origin     ori: high-copy-number ColE1/pMB1/pBR322/pUC origin of replication
   2303..3163    -  CDS            AmpR: β-lactamase; bla; confers resistance to ampicillin, carbenicillin, and related antibiotics
   3164..3268    -  promoter       AmpR promoter: bla
   3327..3379    -  misc_feature   bom (fragment): basis of mobility region from pBR322
   3534..3913    +  enhancer       CMV enhancer: human cytomegalovirus immediate early enhancer
   3914..4113    +  promoter       CMV promoter: human cytomegalovirus (CMV) immediate early promoter
   4131..4311    +  LTR            5' LTR (truncated): truncated 5' long terminal repeat (LTR) from HIV-1
   4358..4483    +  misc_feature   HIV-1 Ψ: packaging signal of human immunodeficiency virus type 1
   4467..4830    +  CDS            HIV-1 gag (fragment): gag protein from human immunodeficiency virus 1; gag
   4976..5209    +  misc_feature   RRE: The Rev response element (RRE) of HIV-1 allows for Rev-dependent mRNA export from the nucleus to the cytoplasm.
   5586..5686    +  CDS            Rev (fragment): human immunodeficiency virus 1 (HIV-1) Rev protein; rev; enhances nuclear export of unspliced and incompletely spliced viral mRNAs
   5736..5853    +  misc_feature   cPPT/CTS: central polypurine tract and central termination sequence of HIV-1
   5910..6180    +  protein_bind   tetracycline response element: contains seven copies of the tetracycline operator tetO tetracycline repressor TetR
   6191..6208    +  misc_feature   MCS (fragment): pUC18/19 multiple cloning site
   6213..6251    +  promoter       minimal CMV promoter: human cytomegalovirus (CMV) immediate early promoter
   6363..7967    +  CDS            PML (fragment): PML_HUMAN - Also known as MYL, PP8675, RNF71, TRIM19. Experimental evidence at protein level: Swiss-Prot protein existence level 1. Exhibits antiviral activity against both DNA and RNA viruses. The antiviral activity can involve one or several isoform(s) and can be enhanced by the permanent PML-NB-associated protein DAXX or by the recruitment of p53/TP53 within these structures. Isoform PML-4 restricts varicella zoster virus (VZV) via sequestration of virion capsids in PML-NBs thereby preventing their nuclear egress and inhibiting formation of infectious virus particles. The sumoylated isoform
   8153..8171    +  misc_feature   MCS (fragment): pBluescript multiple cloning site
   8171..8759    +  misc_feature   WPRE: woodchuck hepatitis virus posttranscriptional regulatory element
   8696..9277    +  CDS            nef (fragment): NEF_HV1H2 - Experimental evidence at protein level: Swiss-Prot protein existence level 1. Extracellular Nef protein targets CD4(+) T-lymphocytes for apoptosis by interacting with CXCR4 surface receptors. From Human immunodeficiency virus type 1 group M subtype B (isolate HXB2) (HIV-1).
   9284..9464    +  LTR            5' LTR (truncated): truncated 5' long terminal repeat (LTR) from HIV-1
   9496..9720    +  polyA_signal   bGH poly(A) signal: bovine growth hormone polyadenylation signal
   9724..9745    +  promoter       SV40 promoter (fragment): SV40 enhancer and early promoter
   9766..11      +  rep_origin     f1 ori (across the origin) (sequence partly withheld): f1 bacteriophage origin of replication; arrow indicates direction of (+) strand synthesis
