[The description below was written by a language model from this plasmid's Addgene catalogue record and pLannotate feature annotations shown in this document.]
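Description:
pFUW-TetO-PML is a lentiviral transfer plasmid built on the pFUW-TetO backbone for doxycycline-inducible expression of human PML (also known as TRIM19) in mammalian cells. It is propagated in E. coli as a high-copy plasmid through a ColE1/pUC-type origin with ampicillin selection. An f1 origin is also present. Outside the viral region, the backbone carries an SV40/EM7-driven bleomycin/Zeocin resistance cassette with an SV40 polyadenylation signal.

The viral genome is transcribed in packaging cells from a CMV enhancer/promoter fused to a truncated HIV-1 5' LTR. This is followed by the Ψ packaging signal with a partial gag sequence, the Rev response element for Rev-dependent nuclear export, and the cPPT/CTS element. The catalogue lists the promoter as CMV, but the feature table shows that the insert sits behind a tetracycline response element with seven tetO copies joined to a minimal CMV promoter. Transcription of PML therefore requires a tetracycline-controlled transactivator supplied separately, since none is annotated on this plasmid, together with doxycycline. The insert is recorded as 2,648 bp, cloned between XbaI and BstBI sites. The annotation matches only about 1.6 kb of it to human PML as a fragment, and the record does not state which PML isoform is encoded. No epitope tag or reporter is annotated. A WPRE downstream of the insert enhances transcript expression, and it is followed by the 3' LTR region (annotated as a truncated LTR) and a bGH polyadenylation signal.

The associated publication concerns screening of transcription factors underlying dendritic cell diversity, which suggests the construct served as one candidate factor delivered by lentiviral transduction.
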