Addgene plasmid #207224: pFUW-TetO-PML
Purpose: doxycycline-inducible expression of Human PML in mammalian cells
Depositing lab: Filipe Pereira. Depositing organization: Center for Neuroscience and Cell Biology, University of Coimbra. Publication: Anchored screening identifies transcription factor blueprints underlying dendritic cell diversity and subset-specific anti-tumor immunity. Henriques-Oliveira L, Altman AR, Kurochkin I, Ascic E, Halitzki E, Matei A, Pértiga-Cabral D, Ulmert I, Holst S, Nair MS, Cunha PP, Park S, Vergani S, Kharas MG, Yuan J, Lahl K, Rosa FF, Pires CF, Pereira C-F. Immunity. 58, 1-20. October 2025. 10.1016/j.immuni.2025.08.001.
Backbone
  Vector backbone: pFUW-TetO
  Vector type: Mammalian Expression, Lentiviral
Growth in bacteria
  Bacterial resistance: Ampicillin, 100 μg/mL
  Growth temperature: 37°C
  Growth strain: NEB Stable
  Copy number: High Copy
Gene/Insert
  Gene/Insert name: pFUW-TetO-PML
  Species: H. sapiens (human)
  Insert size (bp): 2648
  Promoter: CMV
  Cloning method: Restriction Enzyme; 5′ cloning site XbaI (unknown if destroyed); 3′ cloning site BstBI (unknown if destroyed)
  Sequencing primers: 5′ TCCACGCTGTTTTGACCTCC
Terms and licenses: Academic/Nonprofit Terms; Industry Terms: Not Available to Industry
How to cite: pFUW-TetO-PML was a gift from Filipe Pereira (Addgene plasmid # 207224 ; http://n2t.net/addgene:207224 ; RRID:Addgene_207224)
